Addgene plasmid #174587: pICSL30028
Purpose: Level 0 N-terminal tag module carrying 6xHIS-GB1
Depositing lab: Mark Banfield. Depositing organization: John Innes Centre.
Backbone
  Vector backbone: pUAP1
  Vector type: Synthetic Biology
Growth in bacteria
  Bacterial resistance: Spectinomycin, 50 μg/mL
  Growth temperature: 37°C
  Growth strain: DH5alpha
  Copy number: High Copy
Gene/Insert
  Gene/Insert name: 6xHIS-GB1
  Species: Synthetic
  Cloning method: Unknown
  Sequencing primers: 5′ TCTGTGGATAACCGTATTACCGC; 3′ CCGAAAAGTGCCACCTGACG
Terms and licenses: Academic/Nonprofit Terms; Industry Terms: Not Available to Industry
How to cite: pICSL30028 was a gift from Mark Banfield (Addgene plasmid # 174587 ; http://n2t.net/addgene:174587 ; RRID:Addgene_174587)
