[The description below was written by a language model from this plasmid's Addgene catalogue record and pLannotate feature annotations shown in this document.]
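Description:
pICSL30028 is a small (about 2.5 kb) synthetic-biology parts plasmid built on the pUAP1 backbone, serving as a Level 0 module in a modular hierarchical assembly system. It is not an expression vector in its own right: the annotated sequence shows no promoter or terminator dedicated to the insert, consistent with its role as a donor of a single standardised part that is combined with promoter, coding-sequence and terminator modules in later assembly steps. The plasmid is maintained in E. coli at high copy through a ColE1/pMB1/pUC-type origin and is selected with spectinomycin, conferred by the aadA aminoglycoside adenylyltransferase gene. An AmpR (bla) promoter lies upstream of aadA in the same orientation. Short fragments annotated as gentamicin acetyltransferase and integron integrase flank the resistance gene and are most likely remnants of the cassette from which aadA was taken. The brief lacI and catalase-intron hits are similarly partial matches rather than functional elements.

The payload is a synthetic N-terminal tag module encoding a 6xHis tag fused to GB1, the B1 domain of streptococcal protein G. The feature table annotates the GB1 coding region only; the hexahistidine segment is stated in the catalogue entry but was not separately detected by the annotation. The His tag allows immobilised-metal affinity purification, while GB1 is a small, stable domain widely used as a solubility-enhancing fusion partner. Assembled upstream of a coding sequence of interest, the module yields an N-terminally His-GB1-tagged protein, typically for recombinant production and purification. The record does not state the cloning method, the fusion overhangs, or whether a protease cleavage site follows the tag.
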