Features (pLannotate 1.2.2; 8 found; start..end, strand, type, name):
    163..951     -  CDS            aadA: S3AD_ECOLX - Experimental evidence at protein level: Swiss-Prot protein existence level 1. Mediates bacterial resistance to the antibiotics streptomycin and spectinomycin. From Escherichia coli.
    958..1014    -  CDS            GmR (fragment): gentamycin acetyltransferase; aacC1; confers resistance to gentamycin
   1102..1182    +  CDS            int (fragment): INT2_ECOLX - Protein inferred from homology: Swiss-Prot protein existence level 3. Putative integrase believed to be involved in the insertion of antibiotic resistance genes into plasmids and transposons. From Escherichia coli.
   1173..1277    -  promoter       AmpR promoter: bla
   1406..1421    -  intron         cat1 intron (fragment): castor bean catalase intron, modified
   1450..1611    +  CDS            GB1: B1 domain of Streptococcal protein G effective as a solubilizing fusion partner (Cheng and Patel, 2004)
   1662..1711    -  CDS            lacI (fragment): lac repressor; lacI; The lac repressor binds to the lac operator to inhibit transcription in E. coli. This inhibition can be relieved by adding lactose or isopropyl-β-D-thiogalactopyranoside (IPTG).
   1894..2482    -  rep_origin     ori: high-copy-number ColE1/pMB1/pBR322/pUC origin of replication
>Addgene plasmid #174587 | pICSL30028 | addgene full sequence | sequence record 344716 | Addgene NGS Result
GATCTTTTCTACGGGGTCTGACGCTCAGTGGAACGAAAACTCACGTTAAGGGATTTTGGTCATGAGATTA
TCAAAAAGGATCTTCACCTAGATCCTTTTAAATTAAAAATGAAGTTTTAAATCAATCTAAAGTATATATG
AGTAAACTTGGTCTGACAGTTATTTGCCGACTACCTTGGTGATCTCGCCTTTTACGTAATGGACAAATTC
TTCCAACTGATCTGCGCGCGAGGCCAAGCGATCTTCTTCTTGTCCAAGATAAGCCTGTCTAGCTTCAAGT
ATGACGGGCTGATACTGGGCCGGCAGGCGCTCCATTGCCCAGTCGGCAGCGACATCCTTCGGCGCGATTT
TGCCGGTTACTGCGCTGTACCAAATGCGGGACAACGTAAGCACTACATTTCGCTCATCGCCAGCCCAGTC
GGGCGGCGAGTTCCATAGCGTTAAGGTTTCATTTAGCGCCTCAAATAGATCCTGTTCAGGAACCGGATCA
AAGAGTTCCTCCGCCGCTGGACCTACCAAGGCAACGCTATGTTCTCTTGCTTTTGTCAGCAAGATAGCCA
GATCAATGTCGATCGTGGCTGGCTCGAAGATACCTGCAAGAATGTCATTGCGCTGCCATTCTCCAAATTG
CAGTTCGCGCTTAGCTGGATAACGCCACGGAATGATGTCGTCGTGCACAACAATGGTGACTTCTACAGCG
CGGAGAATCTCGCTCTCTCCAGGGGAAGCCGAAGTTTCCAAAAGGTCGTTGATCAAAGCTCGCCGCGTTG
TTTCATCAAGCCTTACGGTCACCGTAACCAGCAAATCAATATCGCTGTGTGGCTTCAGGCCGCCATCCAC
TGCGGAGCCGTACAAATGTACGGCCAGCAACGTCGGTTCGAGATGGCGCTCGATGACGCCAACTACCTCT
GATAGTTGAGTCGATACTTCGGCGATCACCGCTTCCCTCATGATGTTTAACTTTGTTTTAGGGCGACTGC
CCTGCTGCGTAACATCGTTGCTGCTCCATAACATCAAACATCGACCCACGGCGTAACGCGCTTGCTGCTT
GGATGCCCGAGGCATAGACTGTACCCCAAAAAAAAACAGTCATAACAAGCCATGAAAACCGCCACTGCGC
CGTTACCACCGCTGCGTTCGGTCAAGGTTCTGGACCAGTTGCGTGAGCGCATACTCTTCCTTTTTCAATA
TTATTGAAGCATTTATCAGGGTTATTGTCTCATGAGCGGATACATATTTGAATGTATTTAGAAAAATAAA
CAAATAGGGGTTCCGCGCACATTTCCCCGAAAAGTGCCACCTGACGTCTAAGAAACCATTATTATCATGA
CATTAACCTATAAAAATAGGCGTATCACGAGGCCCTTTCGTCCACTGAAGAGCCACTGTGGTCTCACCAT
GCATCATCATCATCATCATAGCAGCGGCATCGAAGGCCGCGGCCGCCAGTACAAACTGATCCTGAACGGT
AAAACCCTGAAAGGTGAAACCACCACCGAAGCTGTTGACGCTGCTACCGCGGAAAAAGTTTTCAAACAGT
ACGCTAACGACAACGGTGTTGACGGTGAATGGACCTACGACGACGCTACCAAAACCTTCACCGTTACCGA
AAGCAGCGGCCTGGAAGTTCTGTTTCAGGGCCCAATGTGAGACCACGAGTGATTAATGAATCGGCCAACG
CGCGGGGAGAGGCGGTTTGCGTATTGGGCGCTCTTCCGCTTCCTCGCTCACTGACTCGCTGCGCTCGGTC
GTTCGGCTGCGGCGAGCGGTATCAGCTCACTCAAAGGCGGTAATACGGTTATCCACAGAATCAGGGGATA
ACGCAGGAAAGAACATGTGAGCAAAAGGCCAGCAAAAGGCCAGGAACCGTAAAAAGGCCGCGTTGCTGGC
GTTTTTCCATAGGCTCCGCCCCCCTGACGAGCATCACAAAAATCGACGCTCAAGTCAGAGGTGGCGAAAC
CCGACAGGACTATAAAGATACCAGGCGTTTCCCCCTGGAAGCTCCCTCGTGCGCTCTCCTGTTCCGACCC
TGCCGCTTACCGGATACCTGTCCGCCTTTCTCCCTTCGGGAAGCGTGGCGCTTTCTCATAGCTCACGCTG
TAGGTATCTCAGTTCGGTGTAGGTCGTTCGCTCCAAGCTGGGCTGTGTGCACGAACCCCCCGTTCAGCCC
GACCGCTGCGCCTTATCCGGTAACTATCGTCTTGAGTCCAACCCGGTAAGACACGACTTATCGCCACTGG
CAGCAGCCACTGGTAACAGGATTAGCAGAGCGAGGTATGTAGGCGGTGCTACAGAGTTCTTGAAGTGGTG
GCCTAACTACGGCTACACTAGAAGAACAGTATTTGGTATCTGCGCTCTGCTGAAGCCAGTTACCTTCGGA
AAAAGAGTTGGTAGCTCTTGATCCGGCAAACAAACCACCGCTGGTAGCGGTGGTTTTTTTGTTTGCAAGC
AGCAGATTACGCGCAGAAAAAAAGGATCTCAAGAAGATCCTTT
